>Addgene plasmid #173981 | pGL3-noSV40-humanEC1.45_p300peak1-2_del9 | addgene full sequence | sequence record 341724 | Addgene NGS Result
CATTCCGGTACTGTTGGTAAAGCCACCATGGAAGACGCCAAAAACATAAAGAAAGGCCCGGCGCCATTCT
ATCCGCTGGAAGATGGAACCGCTGGAGAGCAACTGCATAAGGCTATGAAGAGATACGCCCTGGTTCCTGG
AACAATTGCTTTTACAGATGCACATATCGAGGTGGACATCACTTACGCTGAGTACTTCGAAATGTCCGTT
CGGTTGGCAGAAGCTATGAAACGATATGGGCTGAATACAAATCACAGAATCGTCGTATGCAGTGAAAACT
CTCTTCAATTCTTTATGCCGGTGTTGGGCGCGTTATTTATCGGAGTTGCAGTTGCGCCCGCGAACGACAT
TTATAATGAACGTGAATTGCTCAACAGTATGGGCATTTCGCAGCCTACCGTGGTGTTCGTTTCCAAAAAG
GGGTTGCAAAAAATTTTGAACGTGCAAAAAAAGCTCCCAATCATCCAAAAAATTATTATCATGGATTCTA
AAACGGATTACCAGGGATTTCAGTCGATGTACACGTTCGTCACATCTCATCTACCTCCCGGTTTTAATGA
ATACGATTTTGTGCCAGAGTCCTTCGATAGGGACAAGACAATTGCACTGATCATGAACTCCTCTGGATCT
ACTGGTCTGCCTAAAGGTGTCGCTCTGCCTCATAGAACTGCCTGCGTGAGATTCTCGCATGCCAGAGATC
CTATTTTTGGCAATCAAATCATTCCGGATACTGCGATTTTAAGTGTTGTTCCATTCCATCACGGTTTTGG
AATGTTTACTACACTCGGATATTTGATATGTGGATTTCGAGTCGTCTTAATGTATAGATTTGAAGAAGAG
CTGTTTCTGAGGAGCCTTCAGGATTACAAGATTCAAAGTGCGCTGCTGGTGCCAACCCTATTCTCCTTCT
TCGCCAAAAGCACTCTGATTGACAAATACGATTTATCTAATTTACACGAAATTGCTTCTGGTGGCGCTCC
CCTCTCTAAGGAAGTCGGGGAAGCGGTTGCCAAGAGGTTCCATCTGCCAGGTATCAGGCAAGGATATGGG
CTCACTGAGACTACATCAGCTATTCTGATTACACCCGAGGGGGATGATAAACCGGGCGCGGTCGGTAAAG
TTGTTCCATTTTTTGAAGCGAAGGTTGTGGATCTGGATACCGGGAAAACGCTGGGCGTTAATCAAAGAGG
CGAACTGTGTGTGAGAGGTCCTATGATTATGTCCGGTTATGTAAACAATCCGGAAGCGACCAACGCCTTG
ATTGACAAGGATGGATGGCTACATTCTGGAGACATAGCTTACTGGGACGAAGACGAACACTTCTTCATCG
TTGACCGCCTGAAGTCTCTGATTAAGTACAAAGGCTATCAGGTGGCTCCCGCTGAATTGGAATCCATCTT
GCTCCAACACCCCAACATCTTCGACGCAGGTGTCGCAGGTCTTCCCGACGATGACGCCGGTGAACTTCCC
GCCGCCGTTGTTGTTTTGGAGCACGGAAAGACGATGACGGAAAAAGAGATCGTGGATTACGTCGCCAGTC
AAGTAACAACCGCGAAAAAGTTGCGCGGAGGAGTTGTGTTTGTGGACGAAGTACCGAAAGGTCTTACCGG
AAAACTCGACGCAAGAAAAATCAGAGAGATCCTCATAAAGGCCAAGAAGGGCGGAAAGATCGCCGTGTAA
TTCTAGAGTCGGGGCGGCCGGCCGCTTCGAGCAGACATGATAAGATACATTGATGAGTTTGGACAAACCA
CAACTAGAATGCAGTGAAAAAAATGCTTTATTTGTGAAATTTGTGATGCTATTGCTTTATTTGTAACCAT
TATAAGCTGCAATAAACAAGTTAACAACAACAATTGCATTCATTTTATGTTTCAGGTTCAGGGGGAGGTG
TGGGAGGTTTTTTAAAGCAAGTAAAACCTCTACAAATGTGGTAAAATCGATAAGGATCTGGATCCGTCGA
CCGATGCCCTTGAGAGCCTTCAACCCAGTCAGCTCCTTCCGGTGGGCGCGGGGCATGACTATCGTCGCCG
CACTTATGACTGTCTTCTTTATCATGCAACTCGTAGGACAGGTGCCGGCAGCGCTCTTCCGCTTCCTCGC
TCACTGACTCGCTGCGCTCGGTCGTTCGGCTGCGGCGAGCGGTATCAGCTCACTCAAAGGCGGTAATACG
GTTATCCACAGAATCAGGGGATAACGCAGGAAAGAACATGTGAGCAAAAGGCCAGCAAAAGGCCAGGAAC
CGTAAAAAGGCCGCGTTGCTGGCGTTTTTCCATAGGCTCCGCCCCCCTGACGAGCATCACAAAAATCGAC
GCTCAAGTCAGAGGTGGCGAAACCCGACAGGACTATAAAGATACCAGGCGTTTCCCCCTGGAAGCTCCCT
CGTGCGCTCTCCTGTTCCGACCCTGCCGCTTACCGGATACCTGTCCGCCTTTCTCCCTTCGGGAAGCGTG
GCGCTTTCTCATAGCTCACGCTGTAGGTATCTCAGTTCGGTGTAGGTCGTTCGCTCCAAGCTGGGCTGTG
TGCACGAACCCCCCGTTCAGCCCGACCGCTGCGCCTTATCCGGTAACTATCGTCTTGAGTCCAACCCGGT
AAGACACGACTTATCGCCACTGGCAGCAGCCACTGGTAACAGGATTAGCAGAGCGAGGTATGTAGGCGGT
GCTACAGAGTTCTTGAAGTGGTGGCCTAACTACGGCTACACTAGAAGAACAGTATTTGGTATCTGCGCTC
TGCTGAAGCCAGTTACCTTCGGAAAAAGAGTTGGTAGCTCTTGATCCGGCAAACAAACCACCGCTGGTAG
CGGTGGTTTTTTTGTTTGCAAGCAGCAGATTACGCGCAGAAAAAAAGGATCTCAAGAAGATCCTTTGATC
TTTTCTACGGGGTCTGACGCTCAGTGGAACGAAAACTCACGTTAAGGGATTTTGGTCATGAGATTATCAA
AAAGGATCTTCACCTAGATCCTTTTAAATTAAAAATGAAGTTTTAAATCAATCTAAAGTATATATGAGTA
AACTTGGTCTGACAGTTACCAATGCTTAATCAGTGAGGCACCTATCTCAGCGATCTGTCTATTTCGTTCA
TCCATAGTTGCCTGACTCCCCGTCGTGTAGATAACTACGATACGGGAGGGCTTACCATCTGGCCCCAGTG
CTGCAATGATACCGCGAGACCCACGCTCACCGGCTCCAGATTTATCAGCAATAAACCAGCCAGCCGGAAG
GGCCGAGCGCAGAAGTGGTCCTGCAACTTTATCCGCCTCCATCCAGTCTATTAATTGTTGCCGGGAAGCT
AGAGTAAGTAGTTCGCCAGTTAATAGTTTGCGCAACGTTGTTGCCATTGCTACAGGCATCGTGGTGTCAC
GCTCGTCGTTTGGTATGGCTTCATTCAGCTCCGGTTCCCAACGATCAAGGCGAGTTACATGATCCCCCAT
GTTGTGCAAAAAAGCGGTTAGCTCCTTCGGTCCTCCGATCGTTGTCAGAAGTAAGTTGGCCGCAGTGTTA
TCACTCATGGTTATGGCAGCACTGCATAATTCTCTTACTGTCATGCCATCCGTAAGATGCTTTTCTGTGA
CTGGTGAGTACTCAACCAAGTCATTCTGAGAATAGTGTATGCGGCGACCGAGTTGCTCTTGCCCGGCGTC
AATACGGGATAATACCGCGCCACATAGCAGAACTTTAAAAGTGCTCATCATTGGAAAACGTTCTTCGGGG
CGAAAACTCTCAAGGATCTTACCGCTGTTGAGATCCAGTTCGATGTAACCCACTCGTGCACCCAACTGAT
CTTCAGCATCTTTTACTTTCACCAGCGTTTCTGGGTGAGCAAAAACAGGAAGGCAAAATGCCGCAAAAAA
GGGAATAAGGGCGACACGGAAATGTTGAATACTCATACTCTTCCTTTTTCAATATTATTGAAGCATTTAT
CAGGGTTATTGTCTCATGAGCGGATACATATTTGAATGTATTTAGAAAAATAAACAAATAGGGGTTCCGC
GCACATTTCCCCGAAAAGTGCCACCTG
[124 nt withheld, positions 4018-4141]
C
[91 nt withheld, positions 4143-4233]
A
[49 nt withheld, positions 4235-4283]
CCTTTGACGTTGGAGTCCACGTTCTTT
[37 nt withheld, positions 4311-4347]
ACCCTATCTCGGTCTATTCTTTTGATTTATAAGGGATTTTGCCGATTTCGGCCTATTGGTTAAAAAATGA
GCTGATTTAACAAAAATTTAACGCGAATTTTAACAAAATATTAACGCTTACAATTTGCCATTCGCCATTC
AGGCTGCGCAACTGTTGGGAAGGGCGATCGGTGCGGGCCTCTTCGCTATTACGCCAGCCCAAGCTACCAT
GATAAGTAAGTAATATTAAGGTACGGGAGGTACTTGGAGCGGCCGCAATAAAATATCTTTATTTTCATTA
CATCTGTGTGTTGGTTTTTTGTGTGAATCGATAGTACTAACATACGCTCTCCATCAAAACAAAACGAAAC
AAAACAAACTAGCAAAATAGGCTGTCCCCAGTGCAAGTGCAGGTGCCAGAACATTTCTCTATCGATAGGT
ACCGAGCTCTTATTTAAGCAGCTGAATTTGAGGTAATTAGTTACAGCTGCAATAGGTAAATTGACATTAA
ATAATATACTTGACGTTAGGCTTCTTTACTGTAACTCACTTCTGGATGGCATGTTGTTGTCTGTTTTTAC
CTTTCTCCTTCCCCCCCCCCCAGTTGATCTATTAGGAAATAGAGAACTATCTTCATTTCTGCTCCTTCTT
CCAGGCTTGAATCTACACAACAGGCCACTCCCCAAAATTCCTCTGCTTAATTTAGAGAGCAGGTTTCAGG
GATTCACCTGGGAACAACAGCAGCAGGCACCTGACTCATATTCCTGGCGGAGAGGAAGGGAGGCCATGTA
GCTGCTCTTCCGTGGACGCGGATGCTTCCTGCCTCATAGCCGGGTCGCCTCCGCGCTAACCCCGTTGAAC
CTTGCAACCAGCCCCTCTAGAGTGTGGAAGAAAGGAGCATCGACCCAGCCTCAGGTTTCACTTCTGTTCT
AGTTTATCTATCTAACTTAGACCACATGTCTGTGCTTTCAGAAAATTTTCCCATTTTTGAATCACTAACA
GTACCCTTTATTCTTACTACTGCCAGGGATTCACTATTTTTAAACAGCTTTATTGTCATTTCAGTAGGAT
TTGGGGAAGAAAAGGAAGCGAATACATGTGTTCAATCCGTCATGTTGACTTGAAACTGCTGTTTTAAACT
GCTCTCTTTCTACGTATTTGATTCCTTTTGCTCTACCCATCCCCATGTGCCTCTACTTGTCAAGTATTGG
GAGATTATATAGGTTTCTTGTGTTTGTTGTGGTGATCAAAGTTTCTTGGGGCAGCGCCCTCATTATCTGT
CAGGCCTGGCTTCTATGATTGAGAACAGGTGCAGCCAAGCCTTTGCTCTCCCTACCACTTCTGTCTGTCA
AATAGAAAGCAGGAGGGAGCTTTTCTGTGGGATCTTTCCTTTCCTCTCAATTCTCTTTGCTGGAGAGCTC
TCCAGGATATTGGCAAGGATCTGAATTTGTGGCGCTAGCAGAGAAGCCCGAGTGAGTAACCAACTGTCCC
CAATTGTATTAGCCTTTTAAATAAAGGATTCCCAGCAAACATTCAGAAGAAACCATATGCCTTCCAGGGA
TAGGCAGCTGGAAGCTCGAGCCCCAGAGAACCTCAGTGCAAAGGTTTGAAATCACAGCTGGCTGTGATTA
GAAGGATTGGGAGAGATCAGTGCTTGATTAACTTTCAGCTGCTATTGGTTTGCCTCAGTTCCTGCAGGAG
AATTAATCTGTAGGTTCGAGTAAATTTTGGATCTTAATGGATACCAGATACATTGAGCCCACCCAGACCA
CCAAGATTTTGCAATCCTTTTCCTCACATTTAAATGGTACAAATGAATTCATTCCTCCTTACTCAGTGAA
CAGAATAACTCTACCTCAAGGTTTTTCTCATATAGCATTCACTTGATTTTGCCTTCTTTTCCAAGAAAGT
ATAGATTCGTTGGGGCAAGGAGATCTGCGATCTGCATCTCAATTAGTCAGCAACCATAGTCCCGCCCCTA
ACTCCGCCCATCCCGCCCCTAACTCCGCCCAGTTCCGCCCATTCTCCGCCCCATCGCTGACTAATTTTTT
TTATTTATGCAGAGGCCGAGGCCGCCTCGGCCTCTGAGCTATTCCAGAAGTAGTGAGGAGGCTTTTTTGG
AGGCCTAGGCTTTTGCAAAAAGCTTGG
Features (pLannotate 1.2.2; 12 found; start..end, strand, type, name):
     28..1680    +  CDS            luciferase: firefly luciferase; luc+; enhanced luc+ version of the luciferase gene
   1721..1842    -  polyA_signal   SV40 poly(A) signal: SV40 polyadenylation signal
   1865..1933    -  CDS            large T antigen (fragment): large T antigen from SV40 (simian virus 40)
   1955..2087    +  CDS            TcR (fragment): tetracycline efflux protein; tet; confers resistance to tetracycline
   2267..2855    -  rep_origin     ori: high-copy-number ColE1/pMB1/pBR322/pUC origin of replication
   3026..3886    -  CDS            AmpR: β-lactamase; bla; confers resistance to ampicillin, carbenicillin, and related antibiotics
   3887..3991    -  promoter       AmpR promoter: bla
   4018..4446    +  rep_origin     f1 ori (sequence partly withheld): f1 bacteriophage origin of replication; arrow indicates direction of (+) strand synthesis
   4478..4545    -  CDS            lacZα (fragment): LacZα fragment of β-galactosidase; lacZ fragment
   4604..4652    +  polyA_signal   poly(A) signal: synthetic polyadenylation signal
   4666..4757    +  misc_feature   pause site: RNA polymerase II transcriptional pause signal from the human α2 globin gene
   6270..6466    +  promoter       SV40 promoter: SV40 early promoter
