[The description below was written by a language model from this plasmid's Addgene catalogue record and pLannotate feature annotations shown in this document.]
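Description:
pGL3-noSV40-humanEC1.45_p300peak1-2_del9 is a firefly luciferase enhancer reporter built on Promega's pGL3-Promoter backbone, intended for transfection into mammalian cells to measure cis-regulatory activity. It is propagated in E. coli as a high-copy plasmid through a ColE1/pUC-type origin and selected with ampicillin via the β-lactamase gene and its bla promoter. An f1 phage origin is also present. The short annotated fragments of tetracycline resistance, lacZα and SV40 large T antigen appear to be non-functional backbone remnants.

The payload is a 1,458 bp human sequence comprising p300 peak 1 and peak 2 from the SOX9 enhancer cluster EC1.45, carrying "tiled deletion #9". That name implies it is one member of a series of deletions stepped across the element, although the record does not give the position or extent of the deleted segment. The feature table does not annotate the insert itself, but an unannotated gap of about the right size lies between the upstream synthetic poly(A)/transcriptional pause module and the SV40 early promoter, consistent with the enhancer being cloned just upstream of the promoter. That upstream poly(A) and pause site limit spurious read-through transcription from the backbone into the reporter. The SV40 promoter serves as the promoter driving the luc+ coding sequence, which is terminated by the SV40 polyadenylation signal, so luciferase output reflects how strongly the test fragment boosts transcription. The "noSV40" in the name is not explained in the record, since both the catalogue fields and the annotation show an SV40 promoter.

Comparing this construct with the intact element and the other deletions would help map which sub-regions are needed for enhancer function. The associated work concerns long-range SOX9 enhancers in human neural crest and craniofacial disease.
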