Addgene plasmid #173981: pGL3-noSV40-humanEC1.45_p300peak1-2_del9
Purpose: Firefly luciferase enhancer reporter plasmid.
Depositing lab: Joanna Wysocka. Depositing organization: Stanford University. Publication: Loss of Extreme Long-Range Enhancers in Human Neural Crest Drives a Craniofacial Disorder. Long HK, Osterwalder M, Welsh IC, Hansen K, Davies JOJ, Liu YE, Koska M, Adams AT, Aho R, Arora N, Ikeda K, Williams RM, Sauka-Spengler T, Porteus MH, Mohun T, Dickel DE, Swigut T, Hughes JR, Higgs DR, Visel A, Selleri L, Wysocka J. Cell Stem Cell. 2020 Nov 5;27(5):765-783.e14. doi: 10.1016/j.stem.2020.09.001. Epub 2020 Sep 28. PubMed 32991838.
Backbone
  Vector backbone: pGL3-Promoter, GenBank: U47298.2
  Backbone manufacturer: Promega
  Backbone size w/o insert (bp): 5016
  Vector type: Luciferase
Growth in bacteria
  Bacterial resistance: Ampicillin, 100 μg/mL
  Growth temperature: 37°C
  Growth strain: DH5alpha
  Copy number: High Copy
Gene/Insert
  Gene/Insert name: p300 peak 1 and peak 2 from SOX9 enhancer cluster EC1.45 with tiled deletion #9
  Species: H. sapiens (human)
  Insert size (bp): 1458
  Mutation: Tiled deletion #9
  Promoter: SV40 promoter
  Cloning method: Restriction Enzyme; 5′ cloning site unknown (unknown if destroyed)
  Sequencing primers: 5′ CGCTCTCCATCAAAACAAAACG; 3′ GAGTTAGGGGCGGGATGG
Terms and licenses: Academic/Nonprofit Terms; Industry Terms: Not Available to Industry
How to cite: pGL3-noSV40-humanEC1.45_p300peak1-2_del9 was a gift from Joanna Wysocka (Addgene plasmid # 173981 ; http://n2t.net/addgene:173981 ; RRID:Addgene_173981)
